>Addgene plasmid #222561 | pPB-cT3G-cERP2-NFYB | addgene full sequence | sequence record 439876 | Addgene NGS Result
ATCACCTCGAGTTTACTCCCTATCAGTGATAGAGAACGTATGAAGAGTTTACTCCCTATCAGTGATAGAG
AACGTATGCAGACTTTACTCCCTATCAGTGATAGAGAACGTATAAGGAGTTTACTCCCTATCAGTGATAG
AGAACGTATGACCAGTTTACTCCCTATCAGTGATAGAGAACGTATCTACAGTTTACTCCCTATCAGTGAT
AGAGAACGTATATCCAGTTTACTCCCTATCAGTGATAGAGAACGTATAAGCTTGCCTATATAAGCAGAGC
TCGTTTAGTGAACCGTCAGATCGCCTGGAGACGCCATCCACGCTGTTTTGACCTCCATAGAAGACACCGG
GACCGATCCAGCCTACCACAAGTTTGTACAAAAAAGCAGGCTGCCACCATGACAATGGATGGTGACAGTT
CTACAACAGATGCTTCTCAACTAGGAATCTCTGCAGACTATATTGGAGGAAGTCATTATGTTATACAGCC
TCATGATGATACTGAGGACAGCATGAATGATCATGAAGACACAAATGGTTCAAAAGAAAGTTTCAGAGAA
CAAGATATATATCTTCCAATAGCAAACGTGGCTAGGATAATGAAAAATGCCATACCTCAAACGGGAAAGA
TTGCAAAAGATGCCAAAGAATGTGTTCAAGAATGTGTAAGTGAGTTCATCAGTTTTATAACATCTGAAGC
AAGTGAAAGGTGCCATCAAGAGAAACGGAAAACAATCAATGGAGAAGATATTCTCTTTGCTATGTCTACT
TTAGGCTTTGACAGTTATGTGGAACCTCTGAAATTATACCTTCAGAAATTCAGAGAGGCTATGAAAGGAG
AAAAGGGAATTGGTGGAGCAGTCACAGCTACAGATGGACTAAGTGAAGAGCTTACAGAGGAGGCATTTAC
TAACCAGTTACCAGCTGGCTTAATAACCACAGACGGTCAACAACAAAATGTTATGGTTTACACAACATCA
TATCAACAGATTTCTGGTGTTCAGCAAATTCAGTTTTCATGAACCCAGCTTTCTTGTACAAAGTGGTATA
CCCATACGATGTTCCAGATTACGCTTAGTAATGAGAAATACTCAGAAGATGTCACTCACCATAGTCCGCA
GTGAAAGATAAATGATCGACTGTAACTGCGATTGCAAGTTTTAGAGCTAGAAATAGCAAGTAGGCCACTG
AGCAAGAACTATGAATGAGATCTTTAGACATATTGCGGCCGCTTTCTCCGCGATCCAGACATGATAAGAT
ACATTGATGAGTTTGGACAAACCAAAACTAGAATGCAGTGAAAAAAATGCCTTATTTGTGAAATTTGTGA
TGCTATTGCCTTATTTGTAACCATTATAAGCTGCAATAAACAAGTTATCTATAACAAGAAAATATATATA
TAATAAGTTATCACGTAAGTAGAACATGAAATAACAATATAATTATCGTATGAGTTAAATCTTAAAAGTC
ACGTAAAAGATAATCATGCGTCATTTTGACTCACGCGGTCGTTATAGTTCAAAATCAGTGACACTTACCG
CATTGACAAGCACGCCTCACGGGAGCTCCAAGCGGCGACTGAGATGTCCTAAATGCACAGCGACGGATTC
GCGCTATTTAGAAAGAGAGAGCAATATTTCAAGAATGCATGCGTCAATTTTACGCAGACTATCTTTCTAG
GGTTAAGAATTCACTGGCCGTCGTTTTACAACGTCGTGACTGGGAAAACCCTGGCGTTACCCAACTTAAT
CGCCTTGCAGCACATCCCCCTTTCGCCAGCTGGCGTAATAGCGAAGAGGCCCGCACCGATCGCCCTTCCC
AACAGTTGCGCAGCCTGAATGGCGAATGGCGCCTGATGCGGTATTTTCTCCTTACGCATCTGTGCGGTAT
TTCACACCGCATATGGTGCACTCTCAGTACAATCTGCTCTGATGCCGCATAGTTAAGCCAGCCCCGACAC
CCGCCAACACCCGCTGACGCGCCCTGACGGGCTTGTCTGCTCCCGGCATCCGCTTACAGACAAGCTGTGA
CCATGTCTCCGGGAGCTGCATGTGTCAGAGGTTTTCACCGTCATCACCGAAACACGCGAGTTCGAAAGGG
CCTCGTGATACGCCTATTTTTATAGGTTAATGTCATGATAATAATGGTTTCTTAGACGTCAGGTGGCACT
TTTCGGGGAAATGTGCGCGGAACCCCTATTTGTTTATTTTTCTAAATACATTCAAATATGTATCCGCTCA
TGAGACAATAACCCTGATAAATGCTTCAATAATATTGAAAAAGGAAGAGTATGAGTATTCAACATTTCCG
TGTCGCCCTTATTCCCTTTTTTGCGGCATTTTGCCTTCCTGTTTTTGCTCACCCAGAAACGCTGGTGAAA
GTAAAAGATGCTGAAGATCAGTTGGGTGCACGAGTGGGTTACATCGAACTGGATCTCAACAGCGGTAAGA
TCCTTGAGAGTTTTCGCCCCGAAGAACGTTTTCCAATGATGAGCACTTTTAAAGTTCTGCTATGTGGCGC
GGTATTATCCCGTATTGACGCCGGGCAAGAGCAACTCGGTCGCCGCATACACTATTCTCAGAATGACTTG
GTTGAGTACTCACCAGTCACAGAAAAGCATCTTACGGATGGCATGACAGTAAGAGAATTATGCAGTGCTG
CCATAACCATGAGTGATAACACTGCGGCCAACTTACTTCTGACAACGATCGGAGGACCGAAGGAGCTAAC
CGCTTTTTTGCACAACATGGGGGATCATGTAACTCGCCTTGATCGTTGGGAACCGGAGCTGAATGAAGCC
ATACCAAACGACGAGCGTGACACCACGATGCCTGTAGCAATGGCAACAACGTTGCGCAAACTATTAACTG
GCGAACTACTTACTCTAGCTTCCCGGCAACAATTAATAGACTGGATGGAGGCGGATAAAGTTGCAGGACC
ACTTCTGCGCTCGGCCCTTCCGGCTGGCTGGTTTATTGCTGATAAATCTGGAGCCGGTGAGCGTGGTTCA
CGCGGTATCATTGCAGCACTGGGGCCAGATGGTAAGCCCTCCCGTATCGTAGTTATCTACACGACGGGGA
GTCAGGCAACTATGGATGAACGAAATAGACAGATCGCTGAGATAGGTGCCTCACTGATTAAGCATTGGTA
ACTGTCAGACCAAGTTTACTCATATATACTTTAGATTGATTTAAAACTTCATTTTTAATTTAAAAGGATC
TAGGTGAAGATCCTTTTTGATAATCTCATGACCAAAATCCCTTAACGTGAGTTTTCGTTCCACTGAGCGT
CAGACCCCGTAGAAAAGATCAAAGGATCTTCTTGAGATCCTTTTTTTCTGCGCGTAATCTGCTGCTTGCA
AACAAAAAAACCACCGCTACCAGCGGTGGTTTGTTTGCCGGATCAAGAGCTACCAACTCTTTTTCCGAAG
GTAACTGGCTTCAGCAGAGCGCAGATACCAAATACTGTTCTTCTAGTGTAGCCGTAGTTAGGCCACCACT
TCAAGAACTCTGTAGCACCGCCTACATACCTCGCTCTGCTAATCCTGTTACCAGTGGCTGCTGCCAGTGG
CGATAAGTCGTGTCTTACCGGGTTGGACTCAAGACGATAGTTACCGGATAAGGCGCAGCGGTCGGGCTGA
ACGGGGGGTTCGTGCACACAGCCCAGCTTGGAGCGAACGACCTACACCGAACTGAGATACCTACAGCGTG
AGCTATGAGAAAGCGCCACGCTTCCCGAAGGGAGAAAGGCGGACAGGTATCCGGTAAGCGGCAGGGTCGG
AACAGGAGAGCGCACGAGGGAGCTTCCAGGGGGAAACGCCTGGTATCTTTATAGTCCTGTCGGGTTTCGC
CACCTCTGACTTGAGCGTCGATTTTTGTGATGCTCGTCAGGGGGGCGGAGCCTATGGAAAAACGCCAGCA
ACGCGGCCTTTTTACGGTTCCTGGCCTTTTGCTGGCCTTTTGCTCACATGTTCTTTCCTGCGTTATCCCC
TGATTCTGTGGATAACCGTATTACCGCCTTTGAGTGAGCTGATACCGCTCGCCGCAGCCGAACGACCGAG
CGCAGCGAGTCAGTGAGCGAGGAAGCGGATGAGCGCCCAATACGCAAACCGCCTCTCACCGCGCGTTGGC
CGATTCATTAATGCAGCTGGCACGACAGGTTTCCCGACTGGAAAGCGGGCAGTGAGCGCAACGCAAACCG
CCTCTCCCCGCGCGTTGGCCGATTCATTAATGCAGCTGGCACGACAGGTTTCCCGACTGGAAAGCGGGCA
GTGAGCGCAACGCAATTAATGTGAGTTAGCTCACTCATTAGGCACCCCAGGCTTTACACTTTATGCTTCC
GGCTCGTATGTTGTGTGGAATTGTGAGCGGATAACAATTTCACACAGGAAACAGCTATGACCATGATTAC
GCCAAGGTCGACTTAACCCTAGAAAGATAATCATATTGTGACGTACGTTAAAGATAATCATGCGTAAAAT
TGACGCATGTGTTTTATCGGTCTGTATATCGAGGTTTATTTATTAATTTGAATAGATATTAAGTTTTATT
ATATTTACACTTACATACTAATAATAAATTCAACAAACAATTTATTTATGTTTATTTATTTATTAAAAAA
AAACAAAAACTCAAAATTTCTTCTATAAAGTAACAAAACTTTTAGCAGTGAAAAAAATGCTTTATTTGTG
AAATTTGTGATGCTATTGCTTTATTTGTAACCATTATAAGCTGCAATAAACAAGTTAACAACAACAATTG
CATTCATTTTATGTTTCAGGTTCAGGGGGAGGTGTGGGAGGTTTTTTAAAGCAAGTAAAACCTCTACAAA
TGTGGTATGGCTGATTATGATCCTCTGGAGATTCATGCGCCAGGTTTTCTGGTCATGCACCACGTTCGTG
GGCCCTCAGGAACCTCCACGTCAGCGGTAACTGTGAAGCCCAGTCGCTCGTAAAAAGGAAGATTCCGGGG
AGCACTGGTTTCGAGGAACGCCGGCACGCCAGCCCGTTCCGCGGCCTCAACACCAGGAAGAACGACAGCG
CTTCCCAAACCTTTACCTTGGTGATCTGGGCTGACACCGACAGTGGCAAGAAACCACGCAGGCTCCTTTG
GTCTATGAGGAGCCAGCAAGCCCTCCATTTGCTGTTGTGCCGCCAACCTACTCCCTGACAGCTCGGCCAT
CCGCGGACCTATTTCCGCGAACACTGCGCCGGCTTCGACGCTTTCCGGAGTAGTCCAGACCGCAACTGCG
GCACCATCGTCCGCAACCCAAACTTTACCAATGTCCAGACCCACGCGCGTAAGAAACAGCTCTTGCAACT
CAGTTACCCTCTCTATGTGTCTGTCCGGATCTACGGTATGGCGGGTCGCTGGATAATCTGCAAATGCTGC
GGCAAGTGTTCGGACAGCCCGTGGTACATCGTCACGGGTAGCGAGCCTAACAGTGGGCTTATATTCCGTC
ATGGGGCCGGGGTTCTCCTCCACGTCGCCGGCCTGCTTCAGCAGGCTGAAGTTGGTGGCGCCGCTGCCCC
CGGGGAGCATGTCAAGGTCAAAATCGTCAAGAGCGTCAGCAGGCAGCATATCAAGGTCAAAGTCGTCAAG
GGCATCGGCTGGGAGCATGTCTAAGTCAAAATCGTCAAGGGCGTCGGTCGGCCCGCCGCTTTCGCACTTT
AGCTGTTTCTCCAGGCCACATATGATTAGTTCCAGGCCGAAAAGGAAGGCAGGTTCGGCTCCCTGCCGGT
CGAACAGCTCAATTGCTTGTTTCAGAAGTGGGGGCATAGAATCGGTGGTAGGTGTCTCTCTTTCCTCTTT
TGCTACTTGATGCTCCTGTTCCTCCAATACGCAGCCCAGTGTAAAGTGGCCCACGGCGGACAGAGCGTAC
AGTGCGTTCTCCAGGGAGAAGCCTTGCTGACACAGGAACGCGAGCTGATTTTCCAGGGTTTCGTACTGTT
TCTCTGTTGGGCGGGTGCCGAGATGCACTTTAGCCCCGTCACGATGTGAGAGGAGAGCACAGCGGTATGA
CTTGGCGTTGTTCCGCAGAAAGTCTTGCCATGACTCGCCTTCCAGGGGGCAGGAGTGGGTATGATGCCTG
TCCAGCATCTCGATTGGCAGGGCATCGAGCAGGGCCCGCTTGTTCTTCACGTGCCAGTACAGGGTAGGCT
GCTCAACTCCCAGCTTTTGAGCGAGTTTCCTTGTCGTCAGGCCTTCGATACCGACTCCATTGAGTAATTC
CAGAGCAGAGTTTATGACTTTGCTCTTGTCCAGTCTAGACATCTTATCGTCATCGTCTTTGTAATCCATG
GTGGCGGATCCCGCGTCACGACACCTGTGTTCTGGCGGCAAACCCGTTGCGAAAAAGAACGTTCACGGCG
ACTACTGCACTTATATACGGTTCTCCCCCACCCTCGGGAAAAAGGCGGAGCCAGTACACGACATCACTTT
CCCAGTTTACCCCGCGCCACCTTCTCTAGGCACCGGTTCAATTGCCGACCCCTCCCCCCAACTTCTCGGG
CACTGTGGGCCATGTGCGCTCTGCCCCATGGTAATAGCCATGACTAATACGTAGATGTACTGCCAAGTAG
GAAAGTGCCATAAGGTCATGTACTGGGCATAATGCCAGGCGGGCCATTTACCGTCATTGACGTCAATAGG
GGGCGTACTTGGCATATGATACACTTGATGTACTGCCAAGTGGGCAGTTTACCGTAAATACTCCACCCAT
TGACGTCAATGGAAAGTGCCTATTGGCGTTACTATGGGAACATACGTCATTATTGACGTCAATGGGCGGG
GGTCGTTGGGCGGTCAGCCAGGCGGGCCATTTACCGTAAGTTATGTAACGCGGAACTCCATATATGGGCT
ATGAACTAATGACCCCGTAATTGATTACTATTAATAACTAGTCAATAATCAATGTCATAAGCTCTAATCG
CATAATCGAGCTAAGAGCGATTAATATGCTTAGCTAGCTTAGCTAAGCTAGATTTCTCTATTCTCCCACA
ATATATAGCAGCTATTAGCTTAGCAGTCCGAATACGATCGTCCACGATCCATAAGCGTAACACATTTGAG
TAGCGACTGACGGGCACCGGAGCCACTCGAGTGGAATT
Features (pLannotate 1.2.2; 27 found; start..end, strand, type, name):
      9..257     +  promoter       TRE3GV promoter (fragment): 3rd-generation Tet-responsive promoter that can be activated by binding of Tet-On® 3G, optimized for retroviral and lentiviral vectors
    264..305     +  promoter       tight TRE promoter (fragment): Tet-responsive promoter PTight, consisting of seven tet operator sequences followed by the minimal CMV promoter
    368..392     +  protein_bind   attB1: mutant version of attB; recombination site for the Gateway® BP reaction BP Clonase™
    399..1019    +  CDS            NFYB: NFYB_HUMAN - Also known as HAP3. Experimental evidence at protein level: Swiss-Prot protein existence level 1. Component of the sequence-specific heterotrimeric transcription factor (NF-Y) which specifically recognizes a 5'-CCAAT-3' box motif found in the promoters of its target genes. NF-Y can function as both an activator and a repressor, depending on its interacting cofactors. From Homo sapiens (Human).
   1023..1047    -  protein_bind   attB2: mutant version of attB; recombination site for the Gateway® BP reaction BP Clonase™
   1049..1077    +  CDS            3xHA (fragment): three tandem HA epitope tags
   1115..1137    +  promoter       SNR52 promoter (fragment): promoter for the S. cerevisiae small nucleolar RNA gene SNR52
   1158..1181    +  misc_RNA       gRNA scaffold (fragment): guide RNA scaffold for the Streptococcus pyogenes CRISPR/Cas9 system
   1242..1376    -  polyA_signal   SV40 poly(A) signal: SV40 polyadenylation signal
   1689..1846    +  CDS            lacZα (fragment): LacZα fragment of β-galactosidase; lacZ fragment
   1852..1951    -  misc_feature   bom (fragment): basis of mobility region from pBR322
   2055..2090    -  CDS            rop (fragment): Rop protein, which maintains plasmids at low copy number; rop
   2186..2290    +  promoter       AmpR promoter: bla
   2291..3151    +  CDS            AmpR: β-lactamase; bla; confers resistance to ampicillin, carbenicillin, and related antibiotics
   3322..3910    +  rep_origin     ori: high-copy-number ColE1/pMB1/pBR322/pUC origin of replication
   4093..4185    +  CDS            lacI (fragment): lac repressor; lacI; The lac repressor binds to the lac operator to inhibit transcription in E. coli. This inhibition can be relieved by adding lactose or isopropyl-β-D-thiogalactopyranoside (IPTG).
   4191..4274    +  CDS            lacI (fragment): lac repressor; lacI; The lac repressor binds to the lac operator to inhibit transcription in E. coli. This inhibition can be relieved by adding lactose or isopropyl-β-D-thiogalactopyranoside (IPTG).
   4287..4308    +  protein_bind   CAP binding site: CAP binding activates transcription in the presence of cAMP. E. coli catabolite activator protein
   4323..4353    +  promoter       lac promoter: promoter for the E. coli lac operon
   4361..4377    +  protein_bind   lac operator: The lac repressor binds to the lac operator to inhibit transcription in E. coli. This inhibition can be relieved by adding lactose or isopropyl-β-D-thiogalactopyranoside (IPTG). lac repressor encoded by lacI
   4665..4746    -  polyA_signal   SV40 poly(A) signal: SV40 polyadenylation signal
   4769..4852    -  CDS            large T antigen (fragment): large T antigen from SV40 (simian virus 40)
   4866..5462    -  CDS            pac: PUAC_STRAD - Protein predicted: Swiss-Prot protein existence level 4. Detoxification of puromycin. From Streptomyces alboniger.
   5535..5645    -  CDS            VP48: 3 tandem repeats of the minimal activation domain of herpes simplex virus VP16 (Cheng et al., 2013)
   5575..6272    -  CDS            rtTA3 (fragment): reverse tetracycline transactivator 3 activates expression from Tet-responsive promoters in the presence of doxycycline
   6325..6536    -  promoter       EF-1α core promoter: core promoter for human elongation factor EF-1α
   6537..6916    -  enhancer       CMV enhancer: human cytomegalovirus immediate early enhancer
