[The description below was written by a language model from this plasmid's Addgene catalogue record and pLannotate feature annotations shown in this document.]
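Description:
pPB-cT3G-cERP2-NFYB is a mammalian expression plasmid built on the pPB-cT3G-cERP2 backbone and described as a PiggyBac transposon vector for doxycycline-inducible expression of human NFYB. It is propagated in E. coli as a high-copy plasmid through a ColE1/pUC-type origin with ampicillin selection (AmpR under its own promoter). Various short lacZα, lacI, rop and bom fragments in the annotation are cloning-vector remnants. The PiggyBac terminal repeats that would allow transposase-mediated genomic integration are not picked up in the automated feature table, so their positions cannot be given from this record.

The payload is an all-in-one Tet-On arrangement. A third-generation Tet-responsive promoter (annotated as TRE3G and tight TRE fragments) drives the NFYB coding sequence, which was introduced by Gateway cloning and is therefore flanked by attB1 and attB2 sites, with an SV40 polyadenylation signal downstream. NFYB encodes the B subunit of the heterotrimeric NF-Y transcription factor, which recognises CCAAT boxes in target promoters. A partial HA-tag match lies just after attB2, but the record does not indicate whether it is fused in frame to the protein. Brief matches to an SNR52 promoter and a gRNA scaffold in the same region are likely incidental.

In the opposite orientation, a CMV enhancer joined to the EF-1α core promoter drives a reverse tetracycline transactivator (rtTA3-like, with VP16-derived activation repeats), followed by the puromycin N-acetyltransferase gene and a second SV40 poly(A) signal. The element linking these two coding sequences is not annotated. This cassette supplies both the doxycycline-responsive activator and puromycin selection for stably integrated cells. The associated work concerns inducing meiosis from human pluripotent stem cells.
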