Addgene plasmid #222561: pPB-cT3G-cERP2-NFYB
Purpose: PiggyBac transposon plasmid for doxycycline inducible expression of NFYB
Depositing lab: George Church. Depositing organization: Harvard Medical School. Publication: Induction of Meiosis from Human Pluripotent Stem Cells. Pierson Smela M, Adams J, Ma C, Breimann L, Widocki U, Shioda T, Church GM. bioRxiv 2024.05.31.596483 10.1101/2024.05.31.596483.
Backbone
  Vector backbone: pPB-cT3G-cERP2
  Vector type: Mammalian Expression
  Selectable markers: Puromycin
Growth in bacteria
  Bacterial resistance: Ampicillin, 100 μg/mL
  Growth temperature: 37°C
  Growth strain: DH5alpha
  Copy number: High Copy
Gene/Insert
  Gene/Insert name: NFYB
  Species: H. sapiens (human)
  Entrez Gene: NFYB (a.k.a. CBF-A, CBF-B, HAP3, NF-YB)
  Cloning method: Gateway Cloning
Terms and licenses: Academic/Nonprofit Terms; Industry Terms: Not Available to Industry
Depositor comments: Please visit https://doi.org/10.1101/2024.05.31.596483 for bioRxiv preprint.
How to cite: pPB-cT3G-cERP2-NFYB was a gift from George Church (Addgene plasmid # 222561 ; http://n2t.net/addgene:222561 ; RRID:Addgene_222561)
